Addgene plasmid #90485: pIMP1-Pthl
Purpose: (Empty Backbone) Plasmid with thl(CA_C2873) promoter for gene expression in Clostridium acetobutylicum ATCC 824 and Clostridium beijerinckii NCIMB8052
Depositing lab: Sheng Yang. Depositing organization: CAS Center for Excellence in Molecular Plant Sciences ("CEMPS"). Publication: I-SceI-mediated scarless gene modification via allelic exchange in Clostridium. Zhang N, Shao L, Jiang Y, Gu Y, Li Q, Liu J, Jiang W, Yang S. J Microbiol Methods. 2015 Jan;108:49-60. doi: 10.1016/j.mimet.2014.11.004. Epub 2014 Nov 15. PubMed 25451462.
Backbone
  Vector backbone: pIMP1-Pptb
  Vector type: Bacterial Expression
Growth in bacteria
  Bacterial resistance: Ampicillin, 100 μg/mL
  Growth temperature: 37°C
  Growth strain: DH5alpha
  Copy number: Unknown
Gene/Insert
  Gene/Insert name: None
Terms and licenses: Academic/Nonprofit Terms; Industry Terms: Not Available to Industry
Depositor comments: Derived from IMP1-Pptb, with thl (cac2873) promoter instead of ptb promoter
How to cite: pIMP1-Pthl was a gift from Sheng Yang (Addgene plasmid # 90485 ; http://n2t.net/addgene:90485 ; RRID:Addgene_90485)
