[The description below was written by a language model from this plasmid's Addgene catalogue record and pLannotate feature annotations shown in this document.]
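Description:
pIMP1-Pthl is an empty-backbone bacterial expression plasmid of about 4.9 kb, designed as an E. coli–Clostridium shuttle vector for expressing genes in Clostridium acetobutylicum ATCC 824 and Clostridium beijerinckii NCIMB 8052. It was derived from pIMP1-Pptb by replacing the ptb promoter with the promoter of the thl gene (CA_C2873). No insert is present; a gene of interest is meant to be cloned downstream of the thl promoter. The automated feature table does not annotate this promoter, so its exact position and the cloning sites associated with it cannot be read from the record. Only a short fragment of the pUC18/19 multiple cloning site is detected.

The annotated features reflect the two-host design. For propagation in E. coli, the plasmid carries a high-copy ColE1/pUC-type origin and the β-lactamase gene with its own promoter, giving ampicillin selection. For Gram-positive hosts it carries repL, a replication protein gene annotated from Bacillus subtilis, and ermC', an rRNA methyltransferase that confers resistance to macrolide-lincosamide-streptogramin B antibiotics such as erythromycin. The remaining annotations are remnants of pUC/pBR322-type cloning vectors: a lacI fragment, CAP binding site, lac promoter and operator, a partial lacZα, and fragments of bom and rop. These are unlikely to have a designed role in Clostridium expression. The associated publication concerns I-SceI-mediated scarless gene modification by allelic exchange in Clostridium, so the vector belongs to a toolkit for genetic manipulation of solventogenic clostridia, although the record does not state what it was used to express.
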