Features (pLannotate 1.2.2; 13 found; start..end, strand, type, name):
    338..430     +  CDS            lacI (fragment): lac repressor; lacI; The lac repressor binds to the lac operator to inhibit transcription in E. coli. This inhibition can be relieved by adding lactose or isopropyl-β-D-thiogalactopyranoside (IPTG).
    443..464     +  protein_bind   CAP binding site: CAP binding activates transcription in the presence of cAMP. E. coli catabolite activator protein
    479..509     +  promoter       lac promoter: promoter for the E. coli lac operon
    517..533     +  protein_bind   lac operator: The lac repressor binds to the lac operator to inhibit transcription in E. coli. This inhibition can be relieved by adding lactose or isopropyl-β-D-thiogalactopyranoside (IPTG). lac repressor encoded by lacI
    925..1656    +  CDS            ermC': ERM_BACIU - Experimental evidence at protein level: Swiss-Prot protein existence level 1. This protein produces a dimethylation of the adenine residue at position 2085 in 23S rRNA, resulting in reduced affinity between ribosomes and macrolide-lincosamide-streptogramin B antibiotics. From Bacillus subtilis.
   2107..2544    +  CDS            repL: REPLM_BACIU - Protein predicted: Swiss-Prot protein existence level 4. From Bacillus subtilis.
   2767..2805    -  misc_feature   MCS (fragment): pUC18/19 multiple cloning site
   2802..2959    +  CDS            lacZα (fragment): LacZα fragment of β-galactosidase; lacZ fragment
   2965..3064    -  misc_feature   bom (fragment): basis of mobility region from pBR322
   3166..3201    -  CDS            rop (fragment): Rop protein, which maintains plasmids at low copy number; rop
   3296..3400    +  promoter       AmpR promoter: bla
   3401..4261    +  CDS            AmpR: β-lactamase; bla; confers resistance to ampicillin, carbenicillin, and related antibiotics
   4432..155     +  rep_origin     ori (across the origin): high-copy-number ColE1/pMB1/pBR322/pUC origin of replication
>Addgene plasmid #90485 | pIMP1-Pthl | addgene full sequence | sequence record 178582 | Addgene NGS Result
GGTATCCGGTAAGCGGCAGGGTCGGAACAGGAGAGCGCACGAGGGAGCTTCCAGGGGGAAACGCCTGGTA
TCTTTATAGTCCTGTCGGGTTTCGCCACCTCTGACTTGAGCGTCGATTTTTGTGATGCTCGTCAGGGGGG
CGGAGCCTATGGAAAAACGCCAGCAACGCGGCCTTTTTACGGTTCCTGGCCTTTTGCTGGCCTTTTGCTC
ACATGTTCTTTCCTGCGTTATCCCCTGATTCTGTGGATAACCGTATTACCGCCTTTGAGTGAGCTGATAC
CGCTCGCCGCAGCCGAACGACCGAGCGCAGCGAGTCAGTGAGCGAGGAAGCGGAAGAGCGCCCAATACGC
AAACCGCCTCTCCCCGCGCGTTGGCCGATTCATTAATGCAGCTGGCACGACAGGTTTCCCGACTGGAAAG
CGGGCAGTGAGCGCAACGCAATTAATGTGAGTTAGCTCACTCATTAGGCACCCCAGGCTTTACACTTTAT
GCTTCCGGCTCGTATGTTGTGTGGAATTGTGAGCGGATAACAATTTCACACAGGAAACAGCTATGACCAT
GATTACGCCAAGCTTTGGCTAACACACACGCCATTCCAACCAATAGTTTTCTCGGCATAAAGCCATGCTC
TGACGCTTAAATGCACTAATGCCTTAAAAAAACATTAAAGTCTAACACACTAGACTTATTTACTTCGTAA
TTAAGTCGTTAAACCGTGTGCTCTACGACCAAAAGTATAAAACCTTTAAGAACTTTCTTTTTTCTTGTAA
AAAAAGAAACTAGATAAATCTCTCATATCTTTTATTCAATAATCGCATCAGATTGCAGTATAAATTTAAC
GATCACTCATCATGTTCATATTTATCAGAGCTCGTGCTATAATTATACTAATTTTATAAGGAGGAAAAAA
TAAAGAGGGTTATAATGAACGAGAAAAATATAAAACACAGTCAAAACTTTATTACTTCAAAACATAATAT
AGATAAAATAATGACAAATATAAGATTAAATGAACATGATAATATCTTTGAAATCGGCTCAGGAAAAGGG
CATTTTACCCTTGAATTAGTACAGAGGTGTAATTTCGTAACTGCCATTGAAATAGACCATAAATTATGCA
AAACTACAGAAAATAAACTTGTTGATCACGATAATTTCCAAGTTTTAAACAAGGATATATTGCAGTTTAA
ATTTCCTAAAAACCAATCCTATAAAATATTTGGTAATATACCTTATAACATAAGTACGGATATAATACGC
AAAATTGTTTTTGATAGTATAGCTGATGAGATTTATTTAATCGTGGAATACGGGTTTGCTAAAAGATTAT
TAAATACAAAACGCTCATTGGCATTATTTTTAATGGCAGAAGTTGATATTTCTATATTAAGTATGGTTCC
AAGAGAATATTTTCATCCTAAACCTAAAGTGAATAGCTCACTTATCAGATTAAATAGAAAAAAATCAAGA
ATATCACACAAAGATAAACAGAAGTATAATTATTTCGTTATGAAATGGGTTAACAAAGAATACAAGAAAA
TATTTACAAAAAATCAATTTAACAATTCCTTAAAACATGCAGGAATTGACGATTTAAACAATATTAGCTT
TGAACAATTCTTATCTCTTTTCAATAGCTATAAATTATTTAATAAGTAAGTTAAGGGATGCATAAACTGC
ATCCCTTAACTTGTTTTTCGTGTACCTATTTTTTGTGAATCGATTATGTCTTTTGCGCATTCACTTCTTT
TCTATATAAATATGAGCGAAGCGAATAAGCGTCGGAAAAGCAGCAAAAAGTTTCCTTTTTGCTGTTGGAG
CATGGGGGTTCAGGGGGTGCAGTATCTGACGTCAATGCCGAGCGAAAGCGAGCCGAAGGGTAGCATTTAC
GTTAGATAACCCCCTGATATGCTCCGACGCTTTATATAGAAAAGAAGATTCAACTAGGTAAAATCTTAAT
ATAGGTTGAGATGATAAGGTTTATAAGGAATTTGTTTGTTCTAATTTTTCACTCATTTTGTTCTAATTTC
TTTTAACAAATGTTCTTTTTTTTTTAGAACAGTTATGATATAGTTAGAATAGTTTAAAATAAGGAGTGAG
AAAAAGATGAAAGAAAGATATGGAACAGTCTATAAAGGCTCTCAGAGGCTCATAGACGAAGAAAGTGGAG
AAGTCATAGAGGTAGACAAGTTATACCGTAAACAAACGTCTGGTAACTTCGTAAAGGCATATATAGTGCA
ATTAATAAGTATGTTAGATATGATTGGCGGAAAAAAACTTAAAATCGTTAACTATATCCTAGATAATGTC
CACTTAAGTAACAATACAATGATAGCTACAACAAGAGAAATAGCAAAAGCTACAGGAACAAGTCTACAAA
CAGTAATAACAACACTTAAAATCTTAGAAGAAGGAAATATTATAAAAAGAAAAACTGGAGTATTAATGTT
AAACCCTGAACTACTAATGAGAGGCGACGACCAAAAACAAAAATACCTCTTACTCGAATTTGGGAACTTT
GAGCAAGAGGCAAATGAAATAGATTGACCTCCCAATAACACCACGTAGTTATTGGGAGGTCAATCTATGA
AATGCGATTAAGCTTGGCTGCAGTTTTTAACAAAATATATTGATAAAAATAATAATAGTGGGTATAATTA
AGTTGTTAGAGAAAACGTATAAATTAGGGATAAACTATGGAACTTATGAAATAGATTGAAATGGTTTATC
TGTTACCCCGTATCAAAATTTAGGAGGTTAGTTAGAGTCGACTCTAGAGGATCCCCGGGTACCGAGCTCG
AATTCACTGGCCGTCGTTTTACAACGTCGTGACTGGGAAAACCCTGGCGTTACCCAACTTAATCGCCTTG
CAGCACATCCCCCTTTCGCCAGCTGGCGTAATAGCGAAGAGGCCCGCACCGATCGCCCTTCCCAACAGTT
GCGCAGCCTGAATGGCGAATGGCGCCTGATGCGGTATTTTCTCCTTACGCATCTGTGCGGTATTTCACAC
CGCATATGGTGCACTCTCAGTACAATCTGCTCTGATGCCGCATAGTTAAGCCAGCCCCGACACCCGCCAA
CACCCGCTGACGCGCCCTGACGGGCTTGTCTGCTCCCGGCATCCGCTTACAGACAAGCTGTGACCGTCTC
CGGGAGCTGCATGTGTCAGAGGTTTTCACCGTCATCACCGAAACGCGCGAGACGAAAGGGCCTCGTGATA
CGCCTATTTTTATAGGTTAATGTCATGATAATAATGGTTTCTTAGACGTCAGGTGGCACTTTTCGGGGAA
ATGTGCGCGGAACCCCTATTTGTTTATTTTTCTAAATACATTCAAATATGTATCCGCTCATGAGACAATA
ACCCTGATAAATGCTTCAATAATATTGAAAAAGGAAGAGTATGAGTATTCAACATTTCCGTGTCGCCCTT
ATTCCCTTTTTTGCGGCATTTTGCCTTCCTGTTTTTGCTCACCCAGAAACGCTGGTGAAAGTAAAAGATG
CTGAAGATCAGTTGGGTGCACGAGTGGGTTACATCGAACTGGATCTCAACAGCGGTAAGATCCTTGAGAG
TTTTCGCCCCGAAGAACGTTTTCCAATGATGAGCACTTTTAAAGTTCTGCTATGTGGCGCGGTATTATCC
CGTATTGACGCCGGGCAAGAGCAACTCGGTCGCCGCATACACTATTCTCAGAATGACTTGGTTGAGTACT
CACCAGTCACAGAAAAGCATCTTACGGATGGCATGACAGTAAGAGAATTATGCAGTGCTGCCATAACCAT
GAGTGATAACACTGCGGCCAACTTACTTCTGACAACGATCGGAGGACCGAAGGAGCTAACCGCTTTTTTG
CACAACATGGGGGATCATGTAACTCGCCTTGATCGTTGGGAACCGGAGCTGAATGAAGCCATACCAAACG
ACGAGCGTGACACCACGATGCCTGTAGCAATGGCAACAACGTTGCGCAAACTATTAACTGGCGAACTACT
TACTCTAGCTTCCCGGCAACAATTAATAGACTGGATGGAGGCGGATAAAGTTGCAGGACCACTTCTGCGC
TCGGCCCTTCCGGCTGGCTGGTTTATTGCTGATAAATCTGGAGCCGGTGAGCGTGGGTCTCGCGGTATCA
TTGCAGCACTGGGGCCAGATGGTAAGCCCTCCCGTATCGTAGTTATCTACACGACGGGGAGTCAGGCAAC
TATGGATGAACGAAATAGACAGATCGCTGAGATAGGTGCCTCACTGATTAAGCATTGGTAACTGTCAGAC
CAAGTTTACTCATATATACTTTAGATTGATTTAAAACTTCATTTTTAATTTAAAAGGATCTAGGTGAAGA
TCCTTTTTGATAATCTCATGACCAAAATCCCTTAACGTGAGTTTTCGTTCCACTGAGCGTCAGACCCCGT
AGAAAAGATCAAAGGATCTTCTTGAGATCCTTTTTTTCTGCGCGTAATCTGCTGCTTGCAAACAAAAAAA
CCACCGCTACCAGCGGTGGTTTGTTTGCCGGATCAAGAGCTACCAACTCTTTTTCCGAAGGTAACTGGCT
TCAGCAGAGCGCAGATACCAAATACTGTTCTTCTAGTGTAGCCGTAGTTAGGCCACCACTTCAAGAACTC
TGTAGCACCGCCTACATACCTCGCTCTGCTAATCCTGTTACCAGTGGCTGCTGCCAGTGGCGATAAGTCG
TGTCTTACCGGGTTGGACTCAAGACGATAGTTACCGGATAAGGCGCAGCGGTCGGGCTGAACGGGGGGTT
CGTGCACACAGCCCAGCTTGGAGCGAACGACCTACACCGAACTGAGATACCTACAGCGTGAGCTATGAGA
AAGCGCCACGCTTCCCGAAGGGAGAAAGGCGGACA
